Addgene plasmid #127975: pAC574
Purpose: AMA1 plasmid with hygB selection marker, and USER cassette (PacI/Nt.BbvCI)
Depositing lab: Uffe Mortensen. Depositing organization: Danmarks Tekniske Universitet. Publication: Cpf1 enables fast and efficient genome editing in Aspergilli. Vanegas KG, Jarczynska ZD, Strucko T, Mortensen UH. Fungal Biol Biotechnol. 2019 May 1;6:6. doi: 10.1186/s40694-019-0069-6. eCollection 2019. PubMed 31061713.
Backbone
  Vector backbone: custom
  Total vector size (bp): 10046
  Modifications to backbone: AMA1 element
  Vector type: Bacterial Expression ; Fungal Expression
  Selectable markers: Hygromycin
Growth in bacteria
  Bacterial resistance: Ampicillin, 100 μg/mL
  Growth temperature: 37°C
  Growth strain: DH5alpha
  Copy number: Unknown
Gene/Insert
  Gene/Insert name: hygB (hygromycin resistance marker)
  Species: Escherichia coli
  Insert size (bp): 1026
  Promoter: Aspergillus nidulans trpC promoter
  Cloning method: Unknown
  Sequencing primers: 5′ GATCTCATGGTCATAGCTGTTTCC; 3′ GTGTCGCCCTTATTCGACTCA
Terms and licenses: Academic/Nonprofit Terms; Industry Terms: Not Available to Industry
Depositor comments: AMA1 is a palindrome which causes issues sequencing. There are a few nucleotides with a mixed population. This however does not affect plasmid function.
How to cite: pAC574 was a gift from Uffe Mortensen (Addgene plasmid # 127975 ; http://n2t.net/addgene:127975 ; RRID:Addgene_127975)
