[The description below was written by a language model from this plasmid's Addgene catalogue record and pLannotate feature annotations shown in this document.]
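Description:
pAC574 is a roughly 10 kb E. coli–filamentous fungus shuttle vector built on a custom backbone and intended as an empty, self-replicating recipient plasmid for Aspergillus work. In bacteria it is maintained through a high-copy ColE1/pUC-type origin and selected with ampicillin via the β-lactamase gene. In fungi, autonomous extrachromosomal replication is provided by the AMA1 element from Aspergillus nidulans, which occupies more than 5 kb, about half of the plasmid. Because AMA1 is a large palindromic repeat, it is difficult to sequence. The depositor notes a few positions with mixed nucleotide populations that do not affect function, and the deposited and repository-determined sequences differ by a single base in length.

The fungal selection marker is the E. coli hygromycin B phosphotransferase gene (hygB, 1026 bp) driven by the A. nidulans trpC promoter, conferring hygromycin resistance on transformants. The annotation places two minimal FRT sites in opposite orientations around the region containing AMA1 and the marker. It also picks up short backbone remnants: fragments of KanR and lacZα, a 5S rRNA segment and partial rrnB T1/T2 terminators. None of these is a functional cassette, and the record assigns no role to the FRT sites.

The plasmid's main cloning feature is a PacI/Nt.BbvCI USER cassette, which on digestion and nicking yields long single-stranded overhangs for ligation-free, directional insertion of uracil-containing PCR fragments. This cassette is stated in the catalogue entry but is not annotated in the feature tables, so its position is not given. The associated publication concerns Cpf1-based genome editing in Aspergilli, which suggests use as a backbone for assembling editing components, but pAC574 itself carries no nuclease or guide RNA.
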