Features (pLannotate 1.2.2; 13 found; start..end, strand, type, name):
    862..958     -  promoter       AmpR promoter (fragment): bla
    988..1012    -  CDS            KanR (fragment): aminoglycoside phosphotransferase; aph(3')-Ia; confers resistance to kanamycin
   1041..1156    +  ncRNA          5S rRNA: Accession: RF00001 - 5S ribosomal RNA
   1160..1200    +  terminator     rrnB T1 terminator (fragment): transcription terminator T1 from the E. coli rrnB gene
   1244..1277    +  protein_bind   FRT (minimal): supports FLP-mediated excision but not integration (Turan and Bode, 2011) FLP recombinase from the Saccharomyces cerevisiae 2μ plasmid
   1590..6838    -  rep_origin     AMA1: replication origin from Aspergillus nidulans (Aleksenko and Clutterbuck, 1996)
   7123..7442    +  promoter       trpC promoter (fragment): promoter for Aspergillus nidulans trpC
   7447..8472    +  CDS            HygR: hygromycin B phosphotransferase confers resistance to hygromycin
   8544..8577    -  protein_bind   FRT (minimal): supports FLP-mediated excision but not integration (Turan and Bode, 2011) FLP recombinase from the Saccharomyces cerevisiae 2μ plasmid
   9047..9066    +  CDS            lacZα (fragment): LacZα fragment of β-galactosidase; lacZ fragment
   9091..9108    -  terminator     rrnB T2 terminator (fragment): transcription terminator T2 from the E. coli rrnB gene
   9333..9921    -  rep_origin     ori: high-copy-number ColE1/pMB1/pBR322/pUC origin of replication
  10045..859     -  CDS            AmpR (across the origin): β-lactamase; bla; confers resistance to ampicillin, carbenicillin, and related antibiotics
>Addgene plasmid #127975 | pAC574 | depositor full sequence | sequence record 245303 | pAC574 sequence 10046 bps
ACCAATGCTTAATCAGTGAGGCACCTATCTCAGCGATCTGTCTATTTCGTTCATCCATAGTTGCCTGACT
CCCCGTCGTGTAGATAACTACGATACGGGAGGGCTTACCATCTGGCCCCAGCGCTGCGATGATACCGCGA
GAACCACGCTCACCGGCTCCGGATTTATCAGCAATAAACCAGCCAGCCGGAAGGGCCGAGCGCAGAAGTG
GTCCTGCAACTTTATCCGCCTCCATCCAGTCTATTAATTGTTGCCGGGAAGCTAGAGTAAGTAGTTCGCC
AGTTAATAGTTTGCGCAACGTTGTTGCCATCGCTACAGGCATCGTGGTGTCACGCTCGTCGTTTGGTATG
GCTTCATTCAGCTCCGGTTCCCAACGATCAAGGCGAGTTACATGATCCCCCATGTTGTGCAAAAAAGCGG
TTAGCTCCTTCGGTCCTCCGATCGTTGTCAGAAGTAAGTTGGCCGCAGTGTTATCACTCATGGTTATGGC
AGCGCTACATAATTCTCTTACTGTCATGCCATCCGTAAGATGCTTTTCTGTGACTGGTGAGTACTCAACC
AAGTCATTCTGAGAATAGTGTATGCGGCGACCGAGTTGCTCTTGCCCGGCGTCAATACGGGATAATACCG
CGCCACATAGCAGAACTTTAAAAGTGCTCATCATTGGAAAACGTTCTTCGGGGCGAAAACTCTCAAGGAT
CTTACCGCTGTTGAGATCCAGTTCGATGTAACCCACTCGTGCACCCAACTGATCTTCAGCATCTTTTACT
TTCACCAGCGTTTCTGGGTGAGCAAAAACAGGAAGGCAAAATGCCGCAAAAAAGGGAATAAGGGCGACAC
GGAAATGTTGAATACTCATATTCTTCCTTTTTCAATATTATTGAAGCATTTATCAGGGTTATTGTCTCAT
GAGCGGATACATATTTGAATGTATTTAGAAAAATAAACAAATAGGGGTCAGTGTTACAACCAATTAACCA
ATTCTGAACATTATCGCGAGCCCATTTATACCTGAATATGGCTCATAACACCCCTTGTTTGCCTGGCGGC
AGTAGCGCGGTGGTCCCACCTGACCCCATGCCGAACTCAGAAGTGAAACGCCGTAGCGCCGATGGTAGTG
TGGGGACTCCCCATGCGAGAGTAGGGAACTGCCAGGCATCAAATAAAACGAAAGGCTCAGTCGAAAGACT
GGGCCTTTCGCCCGGGCTAATTATGGGGTGTCGCCCTTATTCGACTCTATAGTGAAGTTCCTATTCTCTA
GAAAGTATAGGAACTTCTGAAGTGGGGATTTAAATGCGGCCGCGCTGAGGGTTTAATCGACGAAGCAGCT
GACGGCCAGTGCCAAGCTTAACGCGTACCGGGCCCAGTATATGTTCCGCAGATGACTGGAGCTCTGCCAT
ACGTGCCCTCTCAAGCACCATTTGTTCCATCTACAGAGACTAGTCACCAACTAGTCTATCAAGACTCACA
GGGTACATTGCTGAGACCAACTGACCAGAGGCAGGGTAGCGGATTGACGGCTCCATCTCCTTCACTTACA
AGGTCTATTGAAAGCCCTTTAGCATCACCAAGCGGAGAATAGATTGTTAAGCTTATTTTTTGTATACTGT
TTTGTGATAGCACGAAGTTTTTCCACGGTATCTTGTTAAAAATATATATTTGTGGCGGGCTTACCTACAT
CAAATTAATAAGAGACTAATTATAAACTAAACACACAAGCAAGCTACTTTAGGGTAAAAGTTTATAAATG
CTTTTGACGTATAAACGTTGCTTGTATTTATTATTACAATTAAAGGTGGATAGAAAACCTAGAGACTAGT
TAGAAACTAATCTCAGGTTTGCGTTAAACTAAATCAGAGCCCGAGAGGTTAACAGAACCTAGAAGGGGAC
TAGATATCCGGGTAGGGAAACAAAAAAAAAAAACAAGACAGCCACATATTAGGGAGACTAGTTAGAAGCT
AGTTCCAGGACTAGGAAAATAAAAGACAATGATACCACAGTCTAGTTGACAACTAGATAGATTCTAGATT
GAGGCCAAAGTCTCTGAGATCCAGGTTAGTTGCAACTAATACTAGTTAGTATCTAGTCTCCTATAACTCT
GAAGCTAGAATAACTTACTACTATTATCCTCACCACTGTTCAGCTGCGCAAACGGAGTGATTGCAAGGTG
TTCAGAGACTAGTTATTGACTAGTCAGTGACTAGCAATAACTAACAAGGTATTAACCTACCATGTCTGCC
ATCACCCTGCACTTCCTCGGGCTCAGCAGCCTTTTCCTCCTCATTTTCATGCTCATTTTCCTTGTTTAAG
ACTGTGACTAGTCAAAGACTAGTCCAGAACCACAAAGGAGAAATGTCTTACCACTTTCTTCATTGCTTGT
CTCTTTTGCATTATCCATGTCTGCAACTAGTTAGAGTCTAGTTAGTGACTAGTCCGACGAGGACTTGCTT
GTCTCCGGATTGTTGGAGGAACTCTCCAGGGCCTCAAGATCCACAACAGAGCCTTCTAGAAGACTGGTCA
ATAACTAGTTGGTCTTTGTCTGAGTCTGACTTACGAGGTTGCATACTCGCTCCCTTTGCCTCGTCAATCG
ATGAGAAAAAGCGCCAAAACTCGCAATATGGCTTTGAACCACACGGTGCTGAGACTAGTTAGAATCTAGT
CCCAAACTAGCTTGGATAGCTTACCTTTGCCCTTTGCGTTGCGACAGGTCTTGCAGGGTATGGTTCCTTT
CTCACCAGCTGATTTAGCTGCCTTGCTACCCTCACGGCGGATCTGCATAAAGAGTGGCTAGAGGTTATAA
ATTAGCACTGATCCTAGGTACGGGGCTGAATGTAACTTGCCTTTCCTTTCTCATCGCGCGGCAAGACAGG
CTTGCTCAAATTCCTACCAGTCACAGGGGTATGCACGGCGTACGGACCACTTGAACTAGTCACAGATTAG
TTAGCAACTAGTCTGCATTGAATGGCTGTACTTACGGGCCCTCGCCATTGTCCTGATCATTTCCAGCTTC
ACCCTCGTTGCTGCAAAGTAGTTAGTGACTAGTCAAGGACTAGTTGAAATGGGAGAAGAAACTCACGAAT
TCTCGACACCCTTAGTATTGTGGTCCTTGGACTTGGTGCTGCTATATATTAGCTAATACACTAGTTAGAC
TCACAGAAACTTACGCAGCTCGCTTGCGCTTCTTGGTAGGAGTCGGGGTTGGGAGAACAGTGCCTTCAAA
CAAGCCTTCATACCATGCTACTTGACTAGTCAGGGACTAGTCACCAAGTAATCTAGATAGGACTTGCCTT
TGGCCTCCATCAGTTCCTTCATAGTGGGAGGTCCATTGTGCAATGTAAACTCCATGCCGTGGGAGTTCTT
GTCCTTCAAGTGCTTGACCAATATGTTTCTGTTGGCAGAGGGAACCTGTCAACTAGTTAATAACTAGTCA
GAAACTAGTATAGCAGTAGACTCACTGTACGCTTGAGGCATCCCTTCACTCGGCAGTAGACTTCATATGG
ATGGATATCAGGCACGCCATTGTCGTCCTGTGGACTAGTCAGTAACTAGGCTTAAAGCTAGTCGGGTCGG
CTTACTATCTTGAAATCCGGCAGCGTAAGCTCCCCGTCCTTAACTGCCTCGAGATAGTGACAGTACTCTG
GGGACTTTCGGAGATCGTTATCGCGAATGCTCGGCATACTAATCGTTGACTAGTCTTGGACTAGTCCCGA
GCAAAAAGGATTGGAGGAGGAGGAGGAAGGTGAGAGTGAGACAAAGAGCGAAATAAGAGCTTCAAAGGCT
ATCTCTAAGCAGTATGAAGGTTAAGTATCTAGTTCTTGACTAGATTTAAAAGAGATTTCGACTAGTTATG
TACCTGGAGTTTGGATATAGGAATGTGTTGTGGTAACGAAATGTAAGGGGGAGGAAAGAAAAAGTCGGTC
AAGAGGTAACTCTAAGTCGGCCATTCCTTTTTGGGAGGCGCTAACCATAAACGGCATGGTCGACTTAGAG
TTAGCTCAGGGAATTTAGGGAGTTATCTGCGACCACCGAGGAACGGCGGAATGCCAAAGAATCCCGATGG
AGCTCTAGCTGGCGGTTGACAACCCCACCTTTTGGCGTTTCTGCGGCGTTGCAGGCGGGACTGGATACTT
CGTAGAACCAGAAAGGCAAGGCAGAACGCGCTCAGCAAGAGTGTTGGAAGTGATAGCATGATGTGCCTTG
TTAACTAGGTCAAAATCTGCAGTATGCTTGATGTTATCCAAAGTGTGAGAGAGGAAGGTCCAAACATACA
CGATTGGGAGAGGGCCTAGGTATAAGAGTTTTTGAGTAGAACGCATGTGAGCCCAGCCATCTCGAGGAGA
TTAAACACGGGCCGGCATTTGATGGCTATGTTAGTACCCCAATGGAAACGGTGAGAGTCCAGTGGTCGCA
GATAACTCCCTAAATTCCCTGAGCTAACTCTAAGTCGACCATGCCGTTTATGGTTAGCGCCTCCCAAAAA
GGAATGGCCGACTTAGAGTTACCTCTTGACCGACTTTTTCTTTCCTCCCCCTTACATTTCGTTACCACAA
CACATTCCTATATCCAAACTCCAGGTACATAACTAGTCGAAATCTCTTTTAAATCTAGTCAAGAACTAGA
TACTTAACCTTCATACTGCTTAGAGATAGCCTTTGAAGCTCTTATTTCGCTCTTTGTCTCACTCTCACCT
TCCTCCTCCTCCTCCAATCCTTTTTGCTCGGGACTAGTCCAAGACTAGTCAACGATTAGTATGCCGAGCA
TTCGCGATAACGATCTCCGAAAGTCCCCAGAGTACTGTCACTATCTCGAGGCAGTTAAGGACGGGGAGCT
TACGCTGCCGGATTTCAAGATAGTAAGCCGACCCGACTAGCTTTAAGCCTAGTTACTGACTAGTCCACAG
GACGACAATGGCGTGCCTGATATCCATCCATATGAAGTCTACTGCCGAGTGAAGGGATGCCTCAAGCGTA
CAGTGAGTCTACTGCTATACTAGTTTCTGACTAGTTATTAACTAGTTGACAGGTTCCCTCTGCCAACAGA
AACATATTGGTCAAGCACTTGAAGGACAAGAACTCCCACGGCATGGAGTTTACATTGCACAATGGACCTC
CCACTATGAAGGAACTGATGGAGGCCAAAGGCAAGTCCTATCTAGATTACTTGGTGACTAGTCCCTGACT
AGTCAAGTAGCATGGTATGAAGGCTTGTTTGAAGGCACTGTTCTCCCAACCCCGACTCCTACCAAGAAGC
GCAAGCGAGCTGCGTAAGTTTCTGTGAGTCTAACTAGTGTATTAGCTAATATATAGCAGCACCAAGTCCA
AGGACCACAATACTAAGGGTGTCGAGAATTCGTGAGTTTCTTCTCCCATTTCAACTAGTCCTTGACTAGT
CACTAACTACTTTGCAGCAACGAGGGTGAAGCTGGAAATGATCAGGACAATGGCGAGGGCCCGTAAGTAC
AGCCATTCAATGCAGACTAGTTGCTAACTAATCTGTGACTAGTTCAAGTGGTCCGTACGCCGTGCATACC
CCTGTGACTGGTAGGAATTTGAGCAAGCCTGTCTTGCCGCGCGATGAGAAAGGAAAGGCAAGTTACATTC
AGCCCCGTACCTAGGATCAGTGCTAATTTATAACCTCTAGCCACTCTTTATGCAGATCCGCCGTGAGGGT
AGCAAGGCAGCTAAATCAGCTGGTGAGAAAGGAACCATACCCTGCAAGACCTGTCGCAACGCAAAGGGCA
AAGGTAAGCTATCCAAGCTAGTTTGGGACTAGATTCTAACTAGTCTCAGCACCGTGTGGTTCAAAGCCAT
ATTGCGAGTTTTGGCGCTTTTTCTCATCGATTGACGAGGCAAAGGGAGCGAGTATGCAACCTCGTAAGTC
AGACTCAGACAAAGACCAACTAGTTATTGACCAGTCTTCTAGAAGGCTCTGTTGTGGATCTTGAGGCCCT
GGAGAGTTCCTCCAACAATCCGGAGACAAGCAAGTCCTCGTCGGACTAGTCACTAACTAGACTCTAACTA
GTTGCAGACATGGATAATGCAAAAGAGACAAGCAATGAAGAAAGTGGTAAGACATTTCTCCTTTGTGGTT
CTGGACTAGTCTTTGACTAGTCACAGTCTTAAACAAGGAAAATGAGCATGAAAATGAGGAGGAAAAGGCT
GCTGAGCCCGAGGAAGTGCAGGGTGATGGCAGACATGGTAGGTTAATACCTTGTTAGTTATTGCTAGTCA
CTGACTAGTCAATAACTAGTCTCTGAACACCTTGCAATCACTCCGTTTGCGCAGCTGAACAGTGGTGAGG
ATAATAGTAGTAAGTTATTCTAGCTTCAGAGTTATAGGAGACTAGATACTAACTAGTATTAGTTGCAACT
AACCTGGATCTCAGAGACTTTGGCCTCAATCTAGAATCTATCTAGTTGTCAACTAGACTGTGGTATCATT
GTCTTTTATTTTCCTAGTCCTGGAACTAGCTTCTAACTAGTCTCCCTAATATGTGGCTGTCTTGTTTTTT
TTTTTTGTTTCCCTACCCGGATATCTAGTCCCCTTCTAGGTTCTGTTAACCTCTCGGGCTCTGATTTAGT
TTAACGCAAACCTGAGATTAGTTTCTAACTAGTCTCTAGGTTTTCTATCCACCTTTAATTGTAATAATAA
ATACAAGCAACGTTTATACGTCAAAAGCATTTATAAACTTTTACCCTAAAGTAGCTTGCTTGTGTGTTTA
GTTTATAATTAGTCTCTTATTAATTTGATGTAGGTAAGCCCGCCACAAATATATATTTTTAACAAGATAC
CGTGGAAAAACTTCGTGCTATCACAAAACAGTATACAAAAAATAAGCTTAACAATCTATTCTCCGCTTGG
TGATGCTAAAGGGCTTTCAATAGACCTTGTAAGTGAAGGAGATGGAGCCGTCAATCCGCTACCCTGCCTC
TGGTCAGTTGGTCTCAGCAATGTACCCTGTGAGTCTTGATAGACTAGTTGGTGACTAGTCTCTGTAGATG
GAACAAATGGTGCTTGAGAGGGCACGTATGGCAGAGCTCCAGTCATCTGCGGAACATATACTGGGCCCGG
AAGATCTCATGGTCATAGCTGTTTCCGCTGAGGGTTTAATTAAGACCTCAGCGCTAGTGGAGGTCAACAC
ATCAATGCCTATTTTGGTTTAGTCGTCCAGGCGGTGAGCACAAAATTTGTGTCGTTTGACAAGATGGTTC
ATTTAGGCAACTGGTCAGATCAGCCCCACTTGTAGCAGTAGCGGCGGCGCTCGAAGTGTGACTCTTATTA
GCAGACAGGAACGAGGACATTATTATCATCTGCTGCTTGGTGCACGATAACTTGGTGCGTTTGTCAAGCA
AGGTAAGTGGACGACCCGGTCATACCTTCTTAAGTTCGCCCTTCCTCCCTTTATTTCAGATTCAATCTGA
CTTACCTATTCTACCCAAGCATCCAAATGAAAAAGCCTGAACTCACCGCGACGTCTGTCGAGAAGTTTCT
GATCGAAAAGTTCGACAGCGTCTCCGACCTGATGCAGCTCTCGGAGGGCGAAGAATCTCGTGCTTTCAGC
TTCGATGTAGGAGGGCGTGGATATGTCCTGCGGGTAAATAGCTGCGCCGATGGTTTCTACAAAGATCGTT
ATGTTTATCGGCACTTTGCATCGGCCGCGCTCCCGATTCCGGAAGTGCTTGACATTGGGGAGTTCAGCGA
GAGCCTGACCTATTGCATCTCCCGCCGTGCACAGGGTGTCACGTTGCAAGACCTGCCTGAAACCGAACTG
CCCGCTGTTCTCCAGCCGGTCGCGGAGGCCATGGATGCGATTGCTGCGGCCGATCTTAGCCAGACGAGCG
GGTTCGGCCCATTCGGACCGCAAGGAATCGGTCAATACACTACATGGCGTGATTTCATATGCGCGATTGC
TGATCCCCATGTGTATCACTGGCAAACTGTGATGGACGACACCGTCAGTGCGTCCGTCGCGCAGGCTCTC
GATGAGCTGATGCTTTGGGCCGAGGACTGCCCCGAAGTCCGGCACCTCGTGCATGCGGATTTCGGCTCCA
ACAATGTCCTGACGGACAATGGCCGCATAACAGCGGTCATTGACTGGAGCGAGGCGATGTTCGGGGATTC
CCAATACGAGGTCGCCAACATCCTCTTCTGGAGGCCGTGGTTGGCTTGTATGGAGCAGCAGACGCGCTAC
TTCGAGCGGAGGCATCCGGAGCTTGCAGGATCGCCGCGCCTCCGGGCGTATATGCTCCGCATTGGTCTTG
ACCAACTCTATCAGAGCTTGGTTGACGGCAATTTCGATGATGCAGCTTGGGCGCAGGGTCGATGCGACGC
AATCGTCCGATCCGGAGCCGGGACTGTCGGGCGTACACAAATCGCCCGCAGAAGCGCGGCCGTCTGGACC
GATGGCTGTGTAGAAGTACTCGCCGATAGTGGAAACCGACGCCCCAGCACTCGTCCGAGGGCAAAGGAAT
AGAGTAGATGCCGACCGATCCCCACTACCGCATTAAGACCTCAGCGCGGCCGCAAATTTAAATAAAATGA
AGTGAAGTTCCTATACTTTCTAGAGAATAGGAACTTCTATAGTGAGTCGAATAAGGGCGACACAAAATTT
ATTCTAAATGCATAATAAATACTGATAACATCTTATAGTTTGTATTATATTTTGTATTATCGTTGACATG
TATAATTTTGATATCAAAAACTGATTTTCCCTTTATTATTTTCGAGATTTATTTTCTTAATTCTCTTTAA
CAAACTAGAAATATTGTATATACAAAAAATCATAAATAATAGATGAATAGTTTAATTATAGGTGTTCATC
AATCGAAAAAGCAACGTATCTTATTTAAAGTGCGTTGCTTTTTTCTCATTTATAAGGTTAAATAATTCTC
ATATATCAAGCAAAGTGACAGGCGCCCTTAAATATTCTGACAAATGCTCTTTCCCTAAACTCCCCCCATA
AAAAAACCCGCCGAAGCGGGTTTTTACGTTATTTGCGGATTAACGATTACTCGTTATCAGAACCGCCCAG
GGGGCCCGAGCTTAAGACTGGCCGTCGTTTTACAACACAGAAAGAGTTTGTAGAAACGCAAAAAGGCCAT
CCGTCAGGGGCCTTCTGCTTAGTTTGATGCCTGGCAGTTCCCTACTCTCGCCTTCCGCTTCCTCGCTCAC
TGACTCGCTGCGCTCGGTCGTTCGGCTGCGGCGAGCGGTATCAGCTCACTCAAAGGCGGTAATACGGTTA
TCCACAGAATCAGGGGATAACGCAGGAAAGAACATGTGAGCAAAAGGCCAGCAAAAGGCCAGGAACCGTA
AAAAGGCCGCGTTGCTGGCGTTTTTCCATAGGCTCCGCCCCCCTGACGAGCATCACAAAAATCGACGCTC
AAGTCAGAGGTGGCGAAACCCGACAGGACTATAAAGATACCAGGCGTTTCCCCCTGGAAGCTCCCTCGTG
CGCTCTCCTGTTCCGACCCTGCCGCTTACCGGATACCTGTCCGCCTTTCTCCCTTCGGGAAGCGTGGCGC
TTTCTCATAGCTCACGCTGTAGGTATCTCAGTTCGGTGTAGGTCGTTCGCTCCAAGCTGGGCTGTGTGCA
CGAACCCCCCGTTCAGCCCGACCGCTGCGCCTTATCCGGTAACTATCGTCTTGAGTCCAACCCGGTAAGA
CACGACTTATCGCCACTGGCAGCAGCCACTGGTAACAGGATTAGCAGAGCGAGGTATGTAGGCGGTGCTA
CAGAGTTCTTGAAGTGGTGGGCTAACTACGGCTACACTAGAAGAACAGTATTTGGTATCTGCGCTCTGCT
GAAGCCAGTTACCTTCGGAAAAAGAGTTGGTAGCTCTTGATCCGGCAAACAAACCACCGCTGGTAGCGGT
GGTTTTTTTGTTTGCAAGCAGCAGATTACGCGCAGAAAAAAAGGATCTCAAGAAGATCCTTTGATCTTTT
CTACGGGGTCTGACGCTCAGTGGAACGACGCGCGCGTAACTCACGTTAAGGGATTTTGGTCATGAGCTTG
CGCCGTCCCGTCAAGTCAGCGTAATGCTCTGCTTTT
