Features (pLannotate 1.2.2; 13 found; start..end, strand, type, name):
    862..958     -  promoter       AmpR promoter (fragment): bla
    988..1012    -  CDS            KanR (fragment): aminoglycoside phosphotransferase; aph(3')-Ia; confers resistance to kanamycin
   1041..1156    +  ncRNA          5S rRNA: Accession: RF00001 - 5S ribosomal RNA
   1160..1200    +  terminator     rrnB T1 terminator (fragment): transcription terminator T1 from the E. coli rrnB gene
   1244..1277    +  protein_bind   FRT (minimal): supports FLP-mediated excision but not integration (Turan and Bode, 2011) FLP recombinase from the Saccharomyces cerevisiae 2μ plasmid
   1590..6838    -  rep_origin     AMA1: replication origin from Aspergillus nidulans (Aleksenko and Clutterbuck, 1996)
   7124..7443    +  promoter       trpC promoter (fragment): promoter for Aspergillus nidulans trpC
   7448..8473    +  CDS            HygR: hygromycin B phosphotransferase confers resistance to hygromycin
   8545..8578    -  protein_bind   FRT (minimal): supports FLP-mediated excision but not integration (Turan and Bode, 2011) FLP recombinase from the Saccharomyces cerevisiae 2μ plasmid
   9048..9067    +  CDS            lacZα (fragment): LacZα fragment of β-galactosidase; lacZ fragment
   9092..9109    -  terminator     rrnB T2 terminator (fragment): transcription terminator T2 from the E. coli rrnB gene
   9334..9922    -  rep_origin     ori: high-copy-number ColE1/pMB1/pBR322/pUC origin of replication
  10044..859     -  CDS            AmpR (across the origin): β-lactamase; bla; confers resistance to ampicillin, carbenicillin, and related antibiotics
>Addgene plasmid #127975 | pAC574 | addgene full sequence | sequence record 254311 | Addgene NGS Result
ACCAATGCTTAATCAGTGAGGCACCTATCTCAGCGATCTGTCTATTTCGTTCATCCATAGTTGCCTGACT
CCCCGTCGTGTAGATAACTACGATACGGGAGGGCTTACCATCTGGCCCCAGCGCTGCGATGATACCGCGA
GAACCACGCTCACCGGCTCCGGATTTATCAGCAATAAACCAGCCAGCCGGAAGGGCCGAGCGCAGAAGTG
GTCCTGCAACTTTATCCGCCTCCATCCAGTCTATTAATTGTTGCCGGGAAGCTAGAGTAAGTAGTTCGCC
AGTTAATAGTTTGCGCAACGTTGTTGCCATCGCTACAGGCATCGTGGTGTCACGCTCGTCGTTTGGTATG
GCTTCATTCAGCTCCGGTTCCCAACGATCAAGGCGAGTTACATGATCCCCCATGTTGTGCAAAAAAGCGG
TTAGCTCCTTTGGTCCTCCGATCGTTGTCAGAAGTAAGTTGGCCGCAGTGTTATCACTCATGGTTATGGC
AGCGCTACATAATTCTCTTACTGTCATGCCATCCGTAAGATGCTTTTCTGTGACTGGTGAGTACTCAACC
AAGTCATTCTGAGAATAGTGTATGCGGCGACCGAGTTGCTCTTGCCCGGCGTCAATACGGGATAATACCG
CGCCACATAGCAGAACTTTAAAAGTGCTCATCATTGGAAAACGTTCTTCGGGGCGAAAACTCTCAAGGAT
CTTACCGCTGTTGAGATCCAGTTCGATGTAACCCACTCGTGCACCCAACTGATCTTCAGCATCTTTTACT
TTCACCAGCGTTTCTGGGTGAGCAAAAACAGGAAGGCAAAATGCCGCAAAAAAGGGAATAAGGGCGACAC
GGAAATGTTGAATACTCATATTCTTCCTTTTTCAATATTATTGAAGCATTTATCAGGGTTATTGTCTCAT
GAGCGGATACATATTTGAATGTATTTAGAAAAATAAACAAATATGGGTCAGTGTTACAACCAATTAACCA
ATTCTGAACATTATCGCGAGCCCATTTATACCTGAATATGGCTCATAACACCCCTTGTTTGCCTGGCGGC
AGTAGCGCGGTGGTCCCACCTGACCCCATGCCGAACTCAGAAGTGAAACGCCGTAGCGCCGATGGTAGTG
TGGGGACTCCCCATGCGAGAGTAGGGAACTGCCAGGCATCAAATAAAACGAAAGGCTCAGTCGAAAGACT
GGGCCTTTCGCCCGGGCTAATTATGGGGTGTCGCCCTTATTCGACTCTATAGTGAAGTTCCTATTCTCTA
GAAAGTATAGGAACTTCTGAAGTGGGGATTTAAATGCGGCCGCGCTGAGGGTTTAATCGACGAAGCAGCT
GACGGCCAGTGCCAAGCTTAACGCGTACCGGGCCCAGTATATGTTCCGCAGATGACTGGAGCTCTGCCAT
ACGTGCCCTCTCAAGCACCATTTGTTCCATCTACAGAGACTAGTCACCAACTAGTCTATCAAGACTCACA
GGGTACATTGCTGAGACCAACTGACCAGAGGCAGGGTAGCGGATTGACGGCTCCATCTCCTTCACTTACA
AGGTCTATTGAAAGCCCTTTAGCATCACCAAGCGGAGAATAGATTGTTAAGCTTATTTTTTGTATACTGT
TTTGTGATAGCACGAAGTTTTTCCACGGTATCTTGTTAAAAATATATATTTGTGGCGGGCTTACCTACAT
CAAATTAATAAGAGACTAATTATAAACTAAACACACAAGCAAGCTACTTTAGGGTAAAAGTTTATAAATG
CTTTTGACGTATAAACGTTGCTTGTATTTATTATTACAATTAAAGGTGGATAGAAAACCTAGAGACTAGT
TAGAAACTAATCTCAGGTTTGCGTTAAACTAAATCAGAGCCCGAGAGGTTAACAGAACCTAGAAGGGGAC
TAGATATCCGGGTAGGGAAACAAAAAAAAAAAACAAGACAGCCACATATTAGGGAGACTAGTTAGAAGCT
AGTTCCAGGACTAGGAAAATAAAAGACAATGATACCACAGTCTAGTTGACAACTAGATAGATTCTAGATT
GAGGCCAAAGTCYCTGAGATCCAGGTTAGTTGCAACTAATACTAGTTAGTATCTAGTCTCCTATAACTCT
GAAGCTAGAATAACTTACTACTATTATCCTCACCACTGTTCAGCTGCGCAAACGGAGTGATTGCAAGGTG
TTCAGAGACTAGTTATTGACTAGTCAGTGACTAGCAATAACTAACAAGGTATTAACCTACCATGTCTGCC
ATCACCCTGCACTTCCTCGGGCTCAGCAGCCTTTTCCTCCTCATTTTCATGCTCATTTTCCTTGTTTAAG
ACTGTGACTAGTCAAAGACTAGTCCAGAACCACAAAGGAGAAATGTCTTACCACTTTCTTCATTGCTTGT
CTCTTTTGCATTATCCATGTCTGCAACTAGTTAGAGTCTAGTTAGTGACTAGTCCGACGAGGACTTGCTT
GTCTCCGGATTGTTGGAGGAACTCTCCAGGGCCTCAAGATCCACAACAGAGCCTTCTAGAAGACTGGTCA
ATAACTAGTTGGTCTTTGTCTGAGTCTGACTTACGAGGTTGCATACTCGCTCCCTTTGCCTCGTCAATCG
ATGAGAAAAAGCGCCAAAACTCGCAATATGGCTTTGAACCACACGGTGCTGAGACTAGTTAGAATCTAGT
CCCAAACTAGCTTKGATAGCTTACCTTTGCCCTTTGCGTTGCGACAGGTCTTGCAGGGTATGGTTCCTTT
CTCACCAGCTGATTTAGCTGCCTTGCTACCCTCACGGCGGATCTGCATAAAGAGTGGCTAGAGGTTATAA
ATTAGCACTGATCCTAGGTACGGGGCTGAATGTAACTTGCCYTTCCTTTCTCATCGCGCGGCAAGACAGG
CTTGCTCAAATTCCTACCAGTCACAGGGGTATGCACGGCGTACGGACCACTTGAACTAGTCACAGATTAG
TTAGCAACTAGTCTGCATTGAATGGCTGTACTTACGGGCCCTCGCCATTGTCCTGATCATTTCCAGCTTC
ACCCTCGTTGCTGCAAAGTAGTTAGTGACTAGTCAAGGACTAGTTGAAATGGGAGAAGAAACTCACGAAT
TCTCGACACCCTTAGTATTGTGGTCCTTGGACTTGGTGCTGCTATATATTAGCTAATACACTAGTTAGAC
TCACAGAAACTTACGCAGCTCGCTTGCGCTTCTTGGTAGGAGTCGGGGTTGGGAGAACAGTGCCTTCAAA
CAAGCCTTCATACCATGCTACTTGACTAGTCAGGGACTAGTCACCAAGTAATCTAGATAGGACTTGCCTT
TGGCCTCCATCAGTTCCTTCATAGTGGGAGGTCCATTGTGCAATGTAAACTCCATGCCGTGGGAGTTCTT
GTCCTTCAAGTGCTTGACCAATATGTTTCTGTTGGCAGAGGGAACCTGTCAACTAGTTAATAACTAGTCA
GAAACTAGTATAGCAGTAGACTCACTGTACGCTTGAGGCATCCCTTCACTCGGCAGTAGACTTCATATGG
ATGGATATCAGGCACGCCATTGTCGTCCTGTGGACTAGTCAGTAACTAGGCTTAAAGCTAGTCGGGTCGG
CTTACTATCTTGAAATCCGGCAGCGTAAGCTCCCCGTCCTTAACTGCCTCGAGATAGTGACAGTACTCTG
GGGACTTTCGGAGATCGTTATCGCGAATGCTCGGCATACTAATCGTTGACTAGTCTTGGACTAGTCCCGA
GCAAAAAGGATTGGAGGAGGAGGAGGAAGGTGAGAGTGAGACAAAGAGCGAAATAAGAGCTTCAAAGGCT
ATCTCTAAGCAGTATGAAGGTTAAGTATCTAGTTCTTGACTAGATTTAAAAGAGATTTCAACTAGTTATG
TACCTGGAGTTTGGATATAGGAATGTGTTGTGGTAACGAAATGTAAGGGGGAGGAAAGAAAAAGTCGGTC
AAGAGGTAACTCTAAGTCGGCCATTCCTTTTTGGGAGGCGCTAACCATAAACGGCATGGTCGACTTAGAG
TTAGCTCAGGGAATTTAGGGAGTTATCTGCGACCACCGAGGAACGGCGGAATGCCAAAGAATCCCGATGG
AGCTCTAGCTGGCGGTTGACAACCCCACCTTTTGGCGTTTCTGCGGCGTTGCAGGCGGGACTGGATACTT
CGTAGAACCAGAAAGGCAAGGCAGAACGCGCTCAGCAAGAGTGTTGGAAGTGATAGCATGATGTGCCTTG
TTAACTAGGTCAAAATCTGCAGTATGCTTGATGTTATCCAAAGTGTGAGAGAGGAAGGTCCAAACATACA
CGATTGGGAGAGGGCCTAGGTATAAGAGTTTTTGAGTAGAACGCATGTGAGCCCAGCCATCTCGAGGAGA
TTAAACACGGGCCGGCATTTGATGGCTATGTTAGTACCCCAATGGAAACGGTGAGAGTCCAGTGGTCGCA
GATAACTCCCTAAATTCCCTGAGCTAACTCTAAGTCGACCATGCCGTTTATGGTTAGCGCCTCCCAAAAA
GGAATGGCCGACTTAGAGTTACCTCTTGACCGACTTTTTCTTTCCTCCCCCTTACATTTCGTTACCACAA
CACATTCCTATATCCAAACTCCAGGTACATAACTAGTCGAAATCTCTTTTAAATCTAGTCAAGAACTAGA
TACTTAACCTTCATACTGCTTAGAGATAGCCTTTGAAGCTCTTATTTCGCTCTTTGTCTCACTCTCACCT
TCCTCCTCCTCCTCCAATCCTTTTTGCTCGGGACTAGTCCAAGACTAGTCAACGATTAGTATGCCGAGCA
TTCGCGATAACGATCTCCGAAAGTCCCCAGAGTACTGTCACTATCTCGAGGCAGTTAAGGACGGGGAGCT
TACGCTGCCGGATTTCAAGATAGTAAGCCGACCCGACTAGCTTTAAGCCTAGTTACTGACTAGTCCACAG
GACGACAATGGCGTGCCTGATATCCATCCATATGAAGTCTACTGCCGAGTGAAGGGATGCCTCAAGCGTA
CAGTGAGTCTACTGCTATACTAGTTTCTGACTAGTTATTAACTAGTTGACAGGTTCCCTCTGCCAACAGA
AACATATTGGTCAAGCACTTGAAGGACAAGAACTCCCACGGCATGGAGTTTACATTGCACAATGGACCTC
CCACTATGAAGGAACTGATGGAGGCCAAAGGCAAGTCCTATCTAGATTACTTGGTGACTAGTCCCTGACT
AGTCAAGTAGCATGGTATGAAGGCTTGTTTGAAGGCACTGTTCTCCCAACCCCGACTCCTACCAAGAAGC
GCAAGCGAGCTGCGTAAGTTTCTGTGAGTCTAACTAGTGTATTAGCTAATATATAGCAGCACCAAGTCCA
AGGACCACAATACTAAGGGTGTCGAGAATTCGTGAGTTTCTTCTCCCATTTCAACTAGTCCTTGACTAGT
CACTAACTACTTTGCAGCAACGAGGGTGAAGCTGGAAATGATCAGGACAATGGCGAGGGCCCGTAAGTAC
AGCCATTCAATGCAGACTAGTTGCTAACTAATCTGTGACTAGTTCAAGTGGTCCGTACGCCGTGCATACC
CCTGTGACTGGTAGGAATTTGAGCAAGCCTGTCTTGCCGCGCGATGAGAAAGGAARGGCAAGTTACATTC
AGCCCCGTACCTAGGATCAGTGCTAATTTATAACCTCTAGCCACTCTTTATGCAGATCCGCCGTGAGGGT
AGCAAGGCAGCTAAATCAGCTGGTGAGAAAGGAACCATACCCTGCAAGACCTGTCGCAACGCAAAGGGCA
AAGGTAAGCTATCMAAGCTAGTTTGGGACTAGATTCTAACTAGTCTCAGCACCGTGTGGTTCAAAGCCAT
ATTGCGAGTTTTGGCGCTTTTTCTCATCGATTGACGAGGCAAAGGGAGCGAGTATGCAACCTCGTAAGTC
AGACTCAGACAAAGACCAACTAGTTATTGACCAGTCTTCTAGAAGGCTCTGTTGTGGATCTTGAGGCCCT
GGAGAGTTCCTCCAACAATCCGGAGACAAGCAAGTCCTCGTCGGACTAGTCACTAACTAGACTCTAACTA
GTTGCAGACATGGATAATGCAAAAGAGACAAGCAATGAAGAAAGTGGTAAGACATTTCTCCTTTGTGGTT
CTGGACTAGTCTTTGACTAGTCACAGTCTTAAACAAGGAAAATGAGCATGAAAATGAGGAGGAAAAGGCT
GCTGAGCCCGAGGAAGTGCAGGGTGATGGCAGACATGGTAGGTTAATACCTTGTTAGTTATTGCTAGTCA
CTGACTAGTCAATAACTAGTCTCTGAACACCTTGCAATCACTCCGTTTGCGCAGCTGAACAGTGGTGAGG
ATAATAGTAGTAAGTTATTCTAGCTTCAGAGTTATAGGAGACTAGATACTAACTAGTATTAGTTGCAACT
AACCTGGATCTCAGRGACTTTGGCCTCAATCTAGAATCTATCTAGTTGTCAACTAGACTGTGGTATCATT
GTCTTTTATTTTCCTAGTCCTGGAACTAGCTTCTAACTAGTCTCCCTAATATGTGGCTGTCTTGTTTTTT
TTTTTTGTTTCCCTACCCGGATATCTAGTCCCCTTCTAGGTTCTGTTAACCTCTCGGGCTCTGATTTAGT
TTAACGCAAACCTGAGATTAGTTTCTAACTAGTCTCTAGGTTTTCTATCCACCTTTAATTGTAATAATAA
ATACAAGCAACGTTTATACGTCAAAAGCATTTATAAACTTTTACCCTAAAGTAGCTTGCTTGTGTGTTTA
GTTTATAATTAGTCTCTTATTAATTTGATGTAGGTAAGCCCGCCACAAATATATATTTTTAACAAGATAC
CGTGGAAAAACTTCGTGCTATCACAAAACAGTATACAAAAAATAAGCTTAACAATCTATTCTCCGCTTGG
TGATGCTAAAGGGCTTTCAATAGACCTTGTAAGTGAAGGAGATGGAGCCGTCAATCCGCTACCCTGCCTC
TGGTCAGTTGGTCTCAGCAATGTACCCTGTGAGTCTTGATAGACTAGTTGGTGACTAGTCTCTGTAGATG
GAACAAATGGTGCTTGAGAGGGCACGTATGGCAGAGCTCCAGTCATCTGCGGAACATATACTGGGCCCGG
GAAGATCTCATGGTCATAGCTGTTTCCGCTGAGGGTTTAATTAAGACCTCAGCGCTAGTGGAGGTCAACA
CATCAATGCCTATTTTGGTTTAGTCGTCCAGGCGGTGAGCACAAAATTTGTGTCGTTTGACAAGATGGTT
CATTTAGGCAACTGGTCAGATCAGCCCCACTTGTAGCAGTAGCGGCGGCGCTCGAAGTGTGACTCTTATT
AGCAGACAGGAACGAGGACATTATTATCATCTGCTGCTTGGTGCACGATAACTTGGTGCGTTTGTCAAGC
AAGGTAAGTGGACGACCCGGTCATACCTTCTTAAGTTCGCCCTTCCTCCCTTTATTTCAGATTCAATCTG
ACTTACCTATTCTACCCAAGCATCCAAATGAAAAAGCCTGAACTCACCGCGACGTCTGTCGAGAAGTTTC
TGATCGAAAAGTTCGACAGCGTCTCCGACCTGATGCAGCTCTCGGAGGGCGAAGAATCTCGTGCTTTCAG
CTTCGATGTAGGAGGGCGTGGATATGTCCTGCGGGTAAATAGCTGCGCCGATGGTTTCTACAAAGATCGT
TATGTTTATCGGCACTTTGCATCGGCCGCGCTCCCGATTCCGGAAGTGCTTGACATTGGGGAGTTCAGCG
AGAGCCTGACCTATTGCATCTCCCGCCGTGCACAGGGTGTCACGTTGCAAGACCTGCCTGAAACCGAACT
GCCCGCTGTTCTCCAGCCGGTCGCGGAGGCCATGGATGCGATTGCTGCGGCCGATCTTAGCCAGACGAGC
GGGTTCGGCCCATTCGGACCGCAAGGAATCGGTCAATACACTACATGGCGTGATTTCATATGCGCGATTG
CTGATCCCCATGTGTATCACTGGCAAACTGTGATGGACGACACCGTCAGTGCGTCCGTCGCGCAGGCTCT
CGATGAGCTGATGCTTTGGGCCGAGGACTGCCCCGAAGTCCGGCACCTCGTGCATGCGGATTTCGGCTCC
AACAATGTCCTGACGGACAATGGCCGCATAACAGCGGTCATTGACTGGAGCGAGGCGATGTTCGGGGATT
CCCAATACGAGGTCGCCAACATCCTCTTCTGGAGGCCGTGGTTGGCTTGTATGGAGCAGCAGACGCGCTA
CTTCGAGCGGAGGCATCCGGAGCTTGCAGGATCGCCGCGCCTCCGGGCGTATATGCTCCGCATTGGTCTT
GACCAACTCTATCAGAGCTTGGTTGACGGCAATTTCGATGATGCAGCTTGGGCGCAGGGTCGATGCGACG
CAATCGTCCGATCCGGAGCCGGGACTGTCGGGCGTACACAAATCGCCCGCAGAAGCGCGGCCGTCTGGAC
CGATGGCTGTGTAGAAGTACTCGCCGATAGTGGAAACCGACGCCCCAGCACTCGTCCGAGGGCAAAGGAA
TAGAGTAGATGCCGACCGATCCCCACTACCGCATTAAGACCTCAGCGCGGCCGCAAATTTAAATAAAATG
AAGTGAAGTTCCTATACTTTCTAGAGAATAGGAACTTCTATAGTGAGTCGAATAAGGGCGACACAAAATT
TATTCTAAATGCATAATAAATACTGATAACATCTTATAGTTTGTATTATATTTTGTATTATCGTTGACAT
GTATAATTTTGATATCAAAAACTGATTTTCCCTTTATTATTTTCGAGATTTATTTTCTTAATTCTCTTTA
ACAAACTAGAAATATTGTATATACAAAAAATCATAAATAATAGATGAATAGTTTAATTATAGGTGTTCAT
CAATCGAAAAAGCAACGTATCTTATTTAAAGTGCGTTGCTTTTTTCTCATTTATAAGGTTAAATAATTCT
CATATATCAAGCAAAGTGACAGGCGCCCTTAAATATTCTGACAAATGCTCTTTCCCTAAACTCCCCCCAT
AAAAAAACCCGCCGAAGCGGGTTTTTACGTTATTTGCGGATTAACGATTACTCGTTATCAGAACCGCCCA
GGGGGCCCGAGCTTAAGACTGGCCGTCGTTTTACAACACAGAAAGAGTTTGTAGAAACGCAAAAAGGCCA
TCCGTCAGGGGCCTTCTGCTTAGTTTGATGCCTGGCAGTTCCCTACTCTCGCCTTCCGCTTCCTCGCTCA
CTGACTCGCTGCGCTCGGTCGTTCGGCTGCGGCGAGCGGTATCAGCTCACTCAAAGGCGGTAATACGGTT
ATCCACAGAATCAGGGGATAACGCAGGAAAGAACATGTGAGCAAAAGGCCAGCAAAAGGCCAGGAACCGT
AAAAAGGCCGCGTTGCTGGCGTTTTTCCATAGGCTCCGCCCCCCTGACGAGCATCACAAAAATCGACGCT
CAAGTCAGAGGTGGCGAAACCCGACAGGACTATAAAGATACCAGGCGTTTCCCCCTGGAAGCTCCCTCGT
GCGCTCTCCTGTTCCGACCCTGCCGCTTACCGGATACCTGTCCGCCTTTCTCCCTTCGGGAAGCGTGGCG
CTTTCTCATAGCTCACGCTGTAGGTATCTCAGTTCGGTGTAGGTCGTTCGCTCCAAGCTGGGCTGTGTGC
ACGAACCCCCCGTTCAGCCCGACCGCTGCGCCTTATCCGGTAACTATCGTCTTGAGTCCAACCCGGTAAG
ACACGACTTATCGCCACTGGCAGCAGCCACTGGTAACAGGATTAGCAGAGCGAGGTATGTAGGCGGTGCT
ACAGAGTTCTTGAAGTGGTGGGCTAACTACGGCTACACTAGAAGAACAGTATTTGGTATCTGCGCTCTGC
TGAAGCCAGTTACCTTCGGAAAAAGAGTTGGTAGCTCTTGATCCGGCAAACAAACCACCGCTGGTAGCGG
TGGTTTTTTTGTTTGCAAGCAGCAGATTACGCGCAGAAAAAAAGGATCTCAAGAAGATCCTTTGATCTTT
TCTACGGGGTCTGACGCTCAGTGGAACGACGCGCGCGTAACTCACGTTAAGGGATTTTGGTCATGAGCTT
GCGCCGTCCCGTCAAGTCAGCGTAATGCTCTGCTT
